Addgene plasmid #108760: pBW2281_pCAG-PV1-FKBP-L1-FlpO-375C-NLS-BGHpA
Purpose: Expresses aa375 to C-terminus of Flp recombinase fused to FKBP CID
Depositing lab: Wilson Wong. Depositing organization: Boston University Main Campus. Publication: High-performance chemical- and light-inducible recombinases in mammalian cells and mice. Weinberg BH, Cho JH, Agarwal Y, Pham NTH, Caraballo LD, Walkosz M, Ortega C, Trexler M, Tague N, Law B, Benman WKJ, Letendre J, Beal J, Wong WW. Nat Commun. 2019 Oct 24;10(1):4845. doi: 10.1038/s41467-019-12800-7. PubMed 31649244.
Backbone
  Vector backbone: pCAGGS
  Vector type: Mammalian Expression, Cre/Lox, Synthetic Biology
Growth in bacteria
  Bacterial resistance: Ampicillin, 100 μg/mL
  Growth temperature: 37°C
  Growth strain: NEB Stable
  Copy number: High Copy
Gene/Insert
  Gene/Insert name: Flp recombinase fragment aa375 to C-terminus
  Species: Synthetic
  Promoter: pCAG
  Tag / fusion protein: FKBP (N terminal on insert); NLS (C terminal on insert)
  Cloning method: Restriction Enzyme; 5′ cloning site KpnI (not destroyed); 3′ cloning site EcoRI (not destroyed)
Terms and licenses: Academic/Nonprofit Terms; Industry Terms: Not Available to Industry
Depositor comments: Please visit https://www.biorxiv.org/content/10.1101/747121v1 for bioRxiv preprint.
How to cite: pBW2281_pCAG-PV1-FKBP-L1-FlpO-375C-NLS-BGHpA was a gift from Wilson Wong (Addgene plasmid # 108760 ; http://n2t.net/addgene:108760 ; RRID:Addgene_108760)
