[The description below was written by a language model from this plasmid's Addgene catalogue record and pLannotate feature annotations shown in this document.]
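Description:
pBW2281_pCAG-PV1-FKBP-L1-FlpO-375C-NLS-BGHpA is a mammalian expression plasmid of about 5.8 kb built on the pCAGGS backbone. It encodes one half of a split, chemically inducible Flp recombinase. It is propagated in E. coli through a high-copy ColE1/pUC-type origin and selected with ampicillin via the β-lactamase gene. The backbone also carries an SV40 origin and SV40 poly(A) signal, along with remnants of lac regulatory sequences that play no evident role in the payload.

Expression is driven by the CAG promoter, annotated here as the CMV immediate-early enhancer, the chicken β-actin promoter and a chimeric β-actin/β-globin intron, which together give strong constitutive transcription in many mammalian cell types. The open reading frame places an FKBP dimerisation domain at the N terminus, followed by a linker (L1 in the name) and the mouse codon-optimised FlpO fragment running from residue 375 to the C terminus, with a C-terminal nuclear localisation signal. The automated annotation matches the FKBP segment to the F36V variant (DmrB), whereas the catalogue simply calls it FKBP, so the exact variant should be checked against the sequence. The "PV1" element in the name is not explained in the record. Transcription ends at a bovine growth hormone poly(A) signal, upstream of the residual rabbit β-globin poly(A) region from pCAGGS.

On its own this short fragment should lack recombinase activity. It is meant to be co-expressed with a complementary N-terminal FlpO fragment fused to a partner dimerisation domain, not specified in this record. Adding the dimerising small molecule then brings the halves together and restores recombination at FRT sites, allowing drug-controlled gene switching in mammalian cells and synthetic gene circuits.
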