Features (pLannotate 1.2.2; 20 found; start..end, strand, type, name):
     46..62      -  protein_bind   lac operator: The lac repressor binds to the lac operator to inhibit transcription in E. coli. This inhibition can be relieved by adding lactose or isopropyl-β-D-thiogalactopyranoside (IPTG). lac repressor encoded by lacI
     70..100     -  promoter       lac promoter: promoter for the E. coli lac operon
    115..136     -  protein_bind   CAP binding site: CAP binding activates transcription in the presence of cAMP. E. coli catabolite activator protein
    149..188     -  CDS            lacI (fragment): lac repressor; lacI; The lac repressor binds to the lac operator to inhibit transcription in E. coli. This inhibition can be relieved by adding lactose or isopropyl-β-D-thiogalactopyranoside (IPTG).
    195..217     +  promoter       SV40 promoter (fragment): SV40 enhancer and early promoter
    221..355     +  rep_origin     SV40 ori: SV40 origin of replication
    375..509     +  polyA_signal   SV40 poly(A) signal: SV40 polyadenylation signal
    511..565     -  CDS            lacI (fragment): lac repressor; lacI; The lac repressor binds to the lac operator to inhibit transcription in E. coli. This inhibition can be relieved by adding lactose or isopropyl-β-D-thiogalactopyranoside (IPTG).
    748..1336    -  rep_origin     ori: high-copy-number ColE1/pMB1/pBR322/pUC origin of replication
   1507..2367    -  CDS            AmpR: β-lactamase; bla; confers resistance to ampicillin, carbenicillin, and related antibiotics
   2368..2472    -  promoter       AmpR promoter: bla
   2503..2882    +  enhancer       CMV enhancer: human cytomegalovirus immediate early enhancer
   2884..3159    +  promoter       chicken β-actin promoter: No description available
   3160..4175    +  intron         chimeric intron: chimera between introns from chicken β-actin and rabbit β-globin
   4319..4639    +  CDS            DmrB: F36V mutant of FK506-binding protein FKBP12 binds synthetic ligands that do not bind wild-type FKBP
   4682..4828    +  CDS            FLPo (fragment): nuclear-targeted site-specific recombinase FLPo is a mouse codon-optimized fusion between the SV40 nuclear localization signal and a thermostable version of the Saccharomyces cerevisiae site-specific recombinase FLP. Recombination occurs at FRT sequences.
   4859..5083    +  polyA_signal   bGH poly(A) signal: bovine growth hormone polyadenylation signal
   5087..5108    +  promoter       SV40 promoter (fragment): SV40 enhancer and early promoter
   5246..5317    +  CDS            HBB (fragment): HBB_PONPY - Experimental evidence at transcript level: Swiss-Prot protein existence level 2. Involved in oxygen transport from the lung to the various peripheral tissues. From Pongo pygmaeus (Bornean orangutan).
   5388..5443    +  polyA_signal   β-globin poly(A) signal: rabbit β-globin polyadenylation signal (Gil and Proudfoot, 1987)
>Addgene plasmid #108760 | pBW2281_pCAG-PV1-FKBP-L1-FlpO-375C-NLS-BGHpA | depositor full sequence | sequence record 205041 | Full Sequence
CCCAAGCTTGGCGTAATCATGGTCATAGCTGTTTCCTGTGTGAAATTGTTATCCGCTCACAATTCCACAC
AACATACGAGCCGGAAGCATAAAGTGTAAAGCCTGGGGTGCCTAATGAGTGAGCTAACTCACATTAATTG
CGTTGCGCTCACTGCCCGCTTTCCAGTCGGGAAACCTGTCGTGCCAGCGGATCCGCATCTCAATTAGTCA
GCAACCATAGTCCCGCCCCTAACTCCGCCCAGTTCCGCCCATTCTCCGCCCCATGGCTGACTAATTTTTT
TTATTTATGCAGAGGCCGAGGCCGCCTCGGCCTCTGAGCTATTCCAGAAGTAGTGAGGAGGCTTTTTTGG
AGGCCTAGGCTTTTGCAAAAAGCTAACTTGTTTATTGCAGCTTATAATGGTTACAAATAAAGCAATAGCA
TCACAAATTTCACAAATAAAGCATTTTTTTCACTGCATTCTAGTTGTGGTTTGTCCAAACTCATCAATGT
ATCTTATCATGTCTGGATCCGCTGCATTAATGAATCGGCCAACGCGCGGGGAGAGGCGGTTTGCGTATTG
GGCGCTCTTCCGCTTCCTCGCTCACTGACTCGCTGCGCTCGGTCGTTCGGCTGCGGCGAGCGGTATCAGC
TCACTCAAAGGCGGTAATACGGTTATCCACAGAATCAGGGGATAACGCAGGAAAGAACATGTGAGCAAAA
GGCCAGCAAAAGGCCAGGAACCGTAAAAAGGCCGCGTTGCTGGCGTTTTTCCATAGGCTCCGCCCCCCTG
ACGAGCATCACAAAAATCGACGCTCAAGTCAGAGGTGGCGAAACCCGACAGGACTATAAAGATACCAGGC
GTTTCCCCCTGGAAGCTCCCTCGTGCGCTCTCCTGTTCCGACCCTGCCGCTTACCGGATACCTGTCCGCC
TTTCTCCCTTCGGGAAGCGTGGCGCTTTCTCATAGCTCACGCTGTAGGTATCTCAGTTCGGTGTAGGTCG
TTCGCTCCAAGCTGGGCTGTGTGCACGAACCCCCCGTTCAGCCCGACCGCTGCGCCTTATCCGGTAACTA
TCGTCTTGAGTCCAACCCGGTAAGACACGACTTATCGCCACTGGCAGCAGCCACTGGTAACAGGATTAGC
AGAGCGAGGTATGTAGGCGGTGCTACAGAGTTCTTGAAGTGGTGGCCTAACTACGGCTACACTAGAAGAA
CAGTATTTGGTATCTGCGCTCTGCTGAAGCCAGTTACCTTCGGAAAAAGAGTTGGTAGCTCTTGATCCGG
CAAACAAACCACCGCTGGTAGCGGTGGTTTTTTTGTTTGCAAGCAGCAGATTACGCGCAGAAAAAAAGGA
TCTCAAGAAGATCCTTTGATCTTTTCTACGGGGTCTGACGCTCAGTGGAACGAAAACTCACGTTAAGGGA
TTTTGGTCATGAGATTATCAAAAAGGATCTTCACCTAGATCCTTTTAAATTAAAAATGAAGTTTTAAATC
AATCTAAAGTATATATGAGTAAACTTGGTCTGACAGTTACCAATGCTTAATCAGTGAGGCACCTATCTCA
GCGATCTGTCTATTTCGTTCATCCATAGTTGCCTGACTCCCCGTCGTGTAGATAACTACGATACGGGAGG
GCTTACCATCTGGCCCCAGTGCTGCAATGATACCGCGAGACCCACGCTCACCGGCTCCAGATTTATCAGC
AATAAACCAGCCAGCCGGAAGGGCCGAGCGCAGAAGTGGTCCTGCAACTTTATCCGCCTCCATCCAGTCT
ATTAATTGTTGCCGGGAAGCTAGAGTAAGTAGTTCGCCAGTTAATAGTTTGCGCAACGTTGTTGCCATTG
CTACAGGCATCGTGGTGTCACGCTCGTCGTTTGGTATGGCTTCATTCAGCTCCGGTTCCCAACGATCAAG
GCGAGTTACATGATCCCCCATGTTGTGCAAAAAAGCGGTTAGCTCCTTCGGTCCTCCGATCGTTGTCAGA
AGTAAGTTGGCCGCAGTGTTATCACTCATGGTTATGGCAGCACTGCATAATTCTCTTACTGTCATGCCAT
CCGTAAGATGCTTTTCTGTGACTGGTGAGTACTCAACCAAGTCATTCTGAGAATAGTGTATGCGGCGACC
GAGTTGCTCTTGCCCGGCGTCAATACGGGATAATACCGCGCCACATAGCAGAACTTTAAAAGTGCTCATC
ATTGGAAAACGTTCTTCGGGGCGAAAACTCTCAAGGATCTTACCGCTGTTGAGATCCAGTTCGATGTAAC
CCACTCGTGCACCCAACTGATCTTCAGCATCTTTTACTTTCACCAGCGTTTCTGGGTGAGCAAAAACAGG
AAGGCAAAATGCCGCAAAAAAGGGAATAAGGGCGACACGGAAATGTTGAATACTCATACTCTTCCTTTTT
CAATATTATTGAAGCATTTATCAGGGTTATTGTCTCATGAGCGGATACATATTTGAATGTATTTAGAAAA
ATAAACAAATAGGGGTTCCGCGCACATTTCCCCGAAAAGTGCCACCTGGGTCGACATTGATTATTGACTA
GTTATTAATAGTAATCAATTACGGGGTCATTAGTTCATAGCCCATATATGGAGTTCCGCGTTACATAACT
TACGGTAAATGGCCCGCCTGGCTGACCGCCCAACGACCCCCGCCCATTGACGTCAATAATGACGTATGTT
CCCATAGTAACGCCAATAGGGACTTTCCATTGACGTCAATGGGTGGAGTATTTACGGTAAACTGCCCACT
TGGCAGTACATCAAGTGTATCATATGCCAAGTACGCCCCCTATTGACGTCAATGACGGTAAATGGCCCGC
CTGGCATTATGCCCAGTACATGACCTTATGGGACTTTCCTACTTGGCAGTACATCTACGTATTAGTCATC
GCTATTACCATGGTCGAGGTGAGCCCCACGTTCTGCTTCACTCTCCCCATCTCCCCCCCCTCCCCACCCC
CAATTTTGTATTTATTTATTTTTTAATTATTTTGTGCAGCGATGGGGGCGGGGGGGGGGGGGGCGCGCGC
CAGGCGGGGCGGGGCGGGGCGAGGGGCGGGGCGGGGCGAGGCGGAAAGGTGCGGCGGCAGCCAATCAGAG
CGGCGCGCTCCGAAAGTTTCCTTTTATGGCGAGGCGGCGGCGGCGGCGGCCCTATAAAAAGCGAAGCGCG
CGGCGGGCGGGAGTCGCTGCGTTGCCTTCGCCCCGTGCCCCGCTCCGCGCCGCCTCGCGCCGCCCGCCCC
GGCTCTGACTGACCGCGTTACTCCCACAGGTGAGCGGGCGGGACGGCCCTTCTCCTCCGGGCTGTAATTA
GCGCTTGGTTTAATGACGGCTCGTTTCTTTTCTGTGGCTGCGTGAAAGCCTTAAAGGGCTCCGGGAGGGC
CCTTTGTGCGGGGGGGAGCGGCTCGGGGGGTGCGTGCGTGTGTGTGTGCGTGGGGAGCGCCGCGTGCGGC
TCCGCGCTGCCCGGCGGCTGTGAGCGCTGCGGGCGCGGCGCGGGGCTTTGTGCGCTCCGCAGTGTGCGCG
AGGGGAGCGCGGCCGGGGGCGGTGCCCCGCGGTGCGGGGGGGGCTGCGAGGGGAACAAAGGCTGCGTGCG
GGGTGTGTGCGTGGGGGGGTGAGCAGGGGGTGTGGGCGCGGCGGTCGGGCTGTAACCCCCCCCTGCACCC
CCCTCCCCGAGTTGCTGAGCACGGCCCGGCTTCGGGTGCGGGGCTCCGTACGGGGCGTGGCGCGGGGCTC
GCCGTGCCGGGCGGGGGGTGGCGGCAGGTGGGGGTGCCGGGCGGGGCGGGGCCGCCTCGGGCCGGGGAGG
GCTCGGGGGAGGGGCGCGGCGGCCCCCGGAGCGCCGGCGGCTGTCGAGGCGCGGCGAGCCGCAGCCATTG
CCTTTTATGGTAATCGTGCGAGAGGGCGCAGGGACTTCCTTTGTCCCAAATCTGTGCGGAGCCGAAATCT
GGGAGGCGCCGCCGCACCCCCTCTAGCGGGCGCGGGGCGAAGCGGTGCGGCGCCGGCAGGAAGGAAATGG
GCGGGGAGGGCCTTCGTGCGTCGCCGCGCCGCCGTCCCCTTCTCCCTCTCCAGCCTCGGGGCTGTCCGCG
GGGGGACGGCTGCCTTCGGGGGGGACGGGGCAGGGCGGGGTTCGGCTTCTGGCGTGTGACCGGCGGCTCT
AGAGCCTCTGCTAACCATGTTCATGCCTTCTTCTTTTTCCTACAGCTCCTGGGCAACGTGCTGGTTATTG
TGCTGTCTCATCATTTTGGCAAAGAATTGATTAATTCGAGCGAAGGCGCGCCCATTACTCGCATCCATTC
TCAGGCTGTCTCGTCTCGTCTCGCACGCGTGCCGCCACCATGTCTAGAGGAGTGCAGGTGGAAACCATCT
CCCCAGGAGACGGGCGCACCTTCCCCAAGCGCGGCCAGACCTGCGTGGTGCACTACACCGGGATGCTTGA
AGATGGAAAGAAATTTGATTCCTCCCGGGACAGAAACAAGCCCTTTAAGTTTATGCTAGGCAAGCAGGAG
GTGATCCGAGGCTGGGAAGAAGGGGTTGCCCAGATGAGTGTGGGTCAGAGAGCCAAACTGACTATATCTC
CAGATTATGCCTATGGTGCCACTGGGCACCCAGGCATCATCCCACCACATGCCACTCTCGTCTTCGATGT
GGAGCTTCTAAAACTGGAATCCGGAGGGTCTGGCTCCGGATCAAGTGGTGGCAGCGGTACCAAGGACGAG
ACCAACCCCATCGAGGAGTGGCAGCACATCGAGCAGCTGAAGGGCAGCGCCGAGGGCAGCATCAGATACC
CCGCCTGGAACGGCATCATCAGCCAGGAGGTGCTGGACTACCTGAGCAGCTACATCAACAGGCGGATCCC
CAAGAAAAAGCGGAAGGTGTGAGAATTCCTGTGCCTTCTAGTTGCCAGCCATCTGTTGTTTGCCCCTCCC
CCGTGCCTTCCTTGACCCTGGAAGGTGCCACTCCCACTGTCCTTTCCTAATAAAATGAGGAAATTGCATC
GCATTGTCTGAGTAGGTGTCATTCTATTCTGGGGGGTGGGGTGGGGCAGGACAGCAAGGGGGAGGATTGG
GAAGACAATAGCAGGCATGCTGGGGATGCGGTGGGCTCTATGGCTTCTGAGGCGGAAAGAACCAGCTGGG
GCTCTAGGGGGTATCCCCACGCGCCCTGTAGCGTGTACCGCTGGGAGTTCGTAGACGGAAACAAACGCAG
AATCCAAGCGCGGCCGCCCAGGATACATAGATTACCACAACTCCGAGCCCTTCCACCGCTAGCGCACTCC
TCAGGTGCAGGCTGCCTATCAGAAGGTGGTGGCTGGTGTGGCCAATGCCCTGGCTCACAAATACCACTGA
GATCTTTTTCCCTCTGCCAAAAATTATGGGGACATCATGAAGCCCCTTGAGCATCTGACTTCTGGCTAAT
AAAGGAAATTTATTTTCATTGCAATAGTGTGTTGGAATTTTTTGTGTCTCTCACTCGGAAGGACATATGG
GAGGGCAAATCATTTAAAACATCAGAATGAGTATTTGGTTTAGAGTTTGGCAACATATGCCCATATGCTG
GCTGCCATGAACAAAGGTTGGCTATAAAGAGGTCATCAGTATATGAAACAGCCCCCTGCTGTCCATTCCT
TATTCCATAGAAAAGCCTTGACTTGAGGTTAGATTTTTTTTATATTTTGTTTTGTGTTATTTTTTTCTTT
AACATCCCTAAAATTTTCCTTACATGTTTTACTAGCCAGATTTTTCCTCCTCTCCTGACTACTCCCAGTC
ATAGCTGTCCCTCTTCTCTTATGGAGATCCCTCGACCTGCAG
