>Addgene plasmid #108760 | pBW2281_pCAG-PV1-FKBP-L1-FlpO-375C-NLS-BGHpA | addgene partial sequence | sequence record 216973 | Addgene Partial NGS Result
TGCACCCCCCTCCCCGAGTTGCTGAGCACGGCCCGGCTTCGGGTGCGGGGCTCCGTACGGGGCGTGGCGC
GGGGCTCGCCGTGCCGGGCGGGGGGTGGCGGCAGGTGGGGGTGCCGGGCGGGGCGGGGCCGCCTCGGGCC
GGGGAGGGCTCGGGGGAGGGGCGCGGCGGCCCCCGGAGCGCCGGCGGCTGTCGAGGCGCGGCGAGCCGCA
GCCATTGCCTTTTATGGTAATCGTGCGAGAGGGCGCAGGGACTTCCTTTGTCCCAAATCTGTGCGGAGCC
GAAATCTGGGAGGCGCCGCCGCACCCCCTCTAGCGGGCGCGGGGCGAAGCGGTGCGGCGCCGGCAGGAAG
GAAATGGGCGGGGAGGGCCTTCGTGCGTCGCCGCGCCGCCGTCCCCTTCTCCCTCTCCAGCCTCGGGGCT
GTCCGCGGGGGGACGGCTGCCTTCGGGGGGGACGGGGCAGGGCGGGGTTCGGCTTCTGGCGTGTGACCGG
CGGCTCTAGAGCCTCTGCTAACCATGTTCATGCCTTCTTCTTTTTCCTACAGCTCCTGGGCAACGTGCTG
GTTATTGTGCTGTCTCATCATTTTGGCAAAGAATTGATTAATTCGAGCGAAGGCGCGCCCATTACTCGCA
TCCATTCTCAGGCTGTCTCGTCTCGTCTCGCACGCGTGCCGCCACCATGTCTAGAGGAGTGCAGGTGGAA
ACCATCTCCCCAGGAGACGGGCGCACCTTCCCCAAGCGCGGCCAGACCTGCGTGGTGCACTACACCGGGA
TGCTTGAAGATGGAAAGAAATTTGATTCCTCCCGGGACAGAAACAAGCCCTTTAAGTTTATGCTAGGCAA
GCAGGAGGTGATCCGAGGCTGGGAAGAAGGGGTTGCCCAGATGAGTGTGGGTCAGAGAGCCAAACTGACT
ATATCTCCAGATTATGCCTATGGTGCCACTGGGCACCCAGGCATCATCCCACCACATGCCACTCTCGTCT
TCGATGTGGAGCTTCTAAAACTGGAATCCGGAGGGTCTGGCTCCGGATCAAGTGGTGGCAGCGGTACCAA
GGACGAGACCAACCCCATCGAGGAGTGGCAGCACATCGAGCAGCTGAAGGGCAGCGCCGAGGGCAGCATC
AGATACCCCGCCTGGAACGGCATCATCAGCCAGGAGGTGCTGGACTACCTGAGCAGCTACATCAACAGGC
GGATCCCCAAGAAAAAGCGGAAGGTGTGAGAATTCCTGTGCCTTCTAGTTGCCAGCCATCTGTTGTTTGC
CCCTCCCCCGTGCCTTCCTTGACCCTGGAAGGTGCCACTCCCACTGTCCTTTCCTAATAAAATGAGGAAA
TTGCATCGCATTGTCTGAGTAGGTGTCATTCTATTCTGGGGGGTGGGGTGGGGCAGGACAGCAAGGGGGA
GGATTGGGAAGACAATAGCAGGCATGCTGGGGATGCGGTGGGCTCTATGGCTTCTGAGGCGGAAAGAACC
AGCTGGGGCTCTAGGGGGTATCCCCACGCGCCCTGTAGCGTGTACCGCTGGGAGTTCGTAGACGGAAACA
AACGCAGAATCCAAGCGCGGCCGCCCAGGATACATAGATTACCACAACTCCGAGCCCTTCCACCGCTAGC
GCACTCCTCAGGTGCAGGCTGCCTATCAGAAGGTGGTGGCTGGTGTGGCCAATGCCCTGGCTCACAAATA
CCACTGAGATCTTTTTCCCTCTGCCAAAAATTATGGGGACATCATGAAGCCCCTTGAGCATCTGACTTCT
GGCTAATAAAGGAAATTTATTTTCATTGCAATAGTGTGTTGGAATTTTTTGTGTCTCTCACTCGGAAGGA
CATATGGGAGGGCAAATCATTTAAAACATCAGAATGAGTATTTGGTTTAGAGTTTGGCAACATATGCCCA
TATGCTGGCTGCCATGAACAAAGGTTGGCTATAAAGAGGTCATCAGTATATGAAACAGCCCCCTGCTGTC
CATTCCTTATTCCATAGAAAAGCCTTGACTTGAGGTTAGATTTTTTTTATATTTTGTTTTGTGTTATTTT
TTTCTTTAACATCCCTAAAATTTTCCTTACATGTTTTACTAGCCAGATTTTTCCTCCTCTCCTGACTACT
CCCAGTCATAGCTGTCCCTCTTCTCTTATGGAGATCCCTCGACCTGCAGCCCAAGCTTGGCGTAATCATG
GTCATAGCTGTTTCCTGTGTGAAATTGTTATCCGCTCACAATTCCACACAACATACGAGCCGGAAGCATA
AAGTGTAAAGCCTGGGGTGCCTAATGAGTGAGCTAACTCACATTAATTGCGTTGCGCTCACTGCCCGCTT
TCCAGTCGGGAAACCTGTCGTGCCAGCGGATCCGCATCTCAATTAGTCAGCAACCATAGTCCCGCCCCTA
ACTCCGCCCAGTTCCGCCCATTCTCCGCCCCATGGCTGACTAATTTTTTTTATTTATGCAGAGGCCGAGG
CCGCCTCGGCCTCTGAGCTATTCCAGAAGTAGTGAGGAGGCTTTTTTGGAGGCCTAGGCTTTTGCAAAAA
GCTAACTTGTTTATTGCAGCTTATAATGGTTACAAATAAAGCAATAGCATCACAAATTTCACAAATAAAG
CATTTTTTTCACTGCATTCTAGTTGTGGTTTGTCCAAACTCATCAATGTATCTTATCATGTCTGGATCCG
CTGCATTAATGAATCGGCCAACGCGCGGGGAGAGGCGGTTTGCGTATTGGGCGCTCTTCCGCTTCCTCGC
TCACTGACTCGCTGCGCTCGGTCGTTCGGCTGCGGCGAGCGGTATCAGCTCACTCAAAGGCGGTAATACG
GTTATCCACAGAATCAGGGGATAACGCAGGAAAGAACATGTGAGCAAAAGGCCAGCAAAAGGCCAGGAAC
CGTAAAAAGGCCGCGTTGCTGGCGTTTTTCCATAGGCTCCGCCCCCCTGACGAGCATCACAAAAATCGAC
GCTCAAGTCAGAGGTGGCGAAACCCGACAGGACTATAAAGATACCAGGCGTTTCCCCCTGGAAGCTCCCT
CGTGCGCTCTCCTGTTCCGACCCTGCCGCTTACCGGATACCTGTCCGCCTTTCTCCCTTCGGGAAGCGTG
GCGCTTTCTCATAGCTCACGCTGTAGGTATCTCAGTTCGGTGTAGGTCGTTCGCTCCAAGCTGGGCTGTG
TGCACGAACCCCCCGTTCAGCCCGACCGCTGCGCCTTATCCGGTAACTATCGTCTTGAGTCCAACCCGGT
AAGACACGACTTATCGCCACTGGCAGCAGCCACTGGTAACAGGATTAGCAGAGCGAGGTATGTAGGCGGT
GCTACAGAGTTCTTGAAGTGGTGGCCTAACTACGGCTACACTAGAAGAACAGTATTTGGTATCTGCGCTC
TGCTGAAGCCAGTTACCTTCGGAAAAAGAGTTGGTAGCTCTTGATCCGGCAAACAAACCACCGCTGGTAG
CGGTGGTTTTTTTGTTTGCAAGCAGCAGATTACGCGCAGAAAAAAAGGATCTCAAGAAGATCCTTTGATC
TTTTCTACGGGGTCTGACGCTCAGTGGAACGAAAACTCACGTTAAGGGATTTTGGTCATGAGATTATCAA
AAAGGATCTTCACCTAGATCCTTTTAAATTAAAAATGAAGTTTTAAATCAATCTAAAGTATATATGAGTA
AACTTGGTCTGACAGTTACCAATGCTTAATCAGTGAGGCACCTATCTCAGCGATCTGTCTATTTCGTTCA
TCCATAGTTGCCTGACTCCCCGTCGTGTAGATAACTACGATACGGGAGGGCTTACCATCTGGCCCCAGTG
CTGCAATGATACCGCGAGACCCACGCTCACCGGCTCCAGATTTATCAGCAATAAACCAGCCAGCCGGAAG
GGCCGAGCGCAGAAGTGGTCCTGCAACTTTATCCGCCTCCATCCAGTCTATTAATTGTTGCCGGGAAGCT
AGAGTAAGTAGTTCGCCAGTTAATAGTTTGCGCAACGTTGTTGCCATTGCTACAGGCATCGTGGTGTCAC
GCTCGTCGTTTGGTATGGCTTCATTCAGCTCCGGTTCCCAACGATCAAGGCGAGTTACATGATCCCCCAT
GTTGTGCAAAAAAGCGGTTAGCTCCTTCGGTCCTCCGATCGTTGTCAGAAGTAAGTTGGCCGCAGTGTTA
TCACTCATGGTTATGGCAGCACTGCATAATTCTCTTACTGTCATGCCATCCGTAAGATGCTTTTCTGTGA
CTGGTGAGTACTCAACCAAGTCATTCTGAGAATAGTGTATGCGGCGACCGAGTTGCTCTTGCCCGGCGTC
AATACGGGATAATACCGCGCCACATAGCAGAACTTTAAAAGTGCTCATCATTGGAAAACGTTCTTCGGGG
CGAAAACTCTCAAGGATCTTACCGCTGTTGAGATCCAGTTCGATGTAACCCACTCGTGCACCCAACTGAT
CTTCAGCATCTTTTACTTTCACCAGCGTTTCTGGGTGAGCAAAAACAGGAAGGCAAAATGCCGCAAAAAA
GGGAATAAGGGCGACACGGAAATGTTGAATACTCATACTCTTCCTTTTTCAATATTATTGAAGCATTTAT
CAGGGTTATTGTCTCATGAGCGGATACATATTTGAATGTATTTAGAAAAATAAACAAATAGGGGTTCCGC
GCACATTTCCCCGAAAAGTGCCACCTGGGTCGACATTGATTATTGACTAGTTATTAATAGTAATCAATTA
CGGGGTCATTAGTTCATAGCCCATATATGGAGTTCCGCGTTACATAACTTACGGTAAATGGCCCGCCTGG
CTGACCGCCCAACGACCCCCGCCCATTGACGTCAATAATGACGTATGTTCCCATAGTAACGCCAATAGGG
ACTTTCCATTGACGTCAATGGGTGGAGTATTTACGGTAAACTGCCCACTTGGCAGTACATCAAGTGTATC
ATATGCCAAGTACGCCCCCTATTGACGTCAATGACGGTAAATGGCCCGCCTGGCATTATGCCCAGTACAT
GACCTTATGGGACTTTCCTACTTGGCAGTACATCTACGTATTAGTCATCGCTATTACCATGGTCGAGGTG
AGCCCCACGTTCTGCTTCACTCTCCCCATCTCCCCCCCCTCCCCACCCCCAATTTTGTATTTATTTATTT
TTTAATTATTTTGTGCAGCGATGGGGGCGGGGGGGGGGGG
